Addgene plasmid #204343: pLVX-hSyn-Galpha-i3-IRESWT-Gbetagamma ONE-GO
Purpose: GPCR/G protein BRET biosensor
Depositing lab: Mikel Garcia-Marcos. Depositing organization: Boston University Medical Campus. Publication: Direct interrogation of context-dependent GPCR activity with a universal biosensor platform. Janicot R, Maziarz M, Park JC, Zhao J, Luebbers A, Green E, Philibert CE, Zhang H, Layne MD, Wu JC, Garcia-Marcos M. Cell. 2024 Feb 16:S0092-8674(24)00065-5. doi: 10.1016/j.cell.2024.01.028. PubMed 38412860.
Backbone
  Vector backbone: pLVX-IRES-Hygro
  Vector type: Lentiviral
Growth in bacteria
  Bacterial resistance: Ampicillin, 100 μg/mL
  Growth temperature: 37°C
  Growth strain: NEB Stable
  Copy number: High Copy
Gene/Insert
  Gene/Insert name: hSyn Galpha-i3/Gbetagamma ONE-GO (alt name: GNAI3/GNB1/GNG2)
  Species: GNAI3 = R. norvegicus (rat) ; GNB1/GNG2 = H. sapiens (human)
  Cloning method: Gibson Cloning
Terms and licenses: Academic/Nonprofit Terms; Industry Terms: Not Available to Industry
How to cite: pLVX-hSyn-Galpha-i3-IRESWT-Gbetagamma ONE-GO was a gift from Mikel Garcia-Marcos (Addgene plasmid # 204343 ; http://n2t.net/addgene:204343 ; RRID:Addgene_204343)
