[The description below was written by a language model from this plasmid's Addgene catalogue record and pLannotate feature annotations shown in this document.]
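Description:
pLVX-hSyn-Galpha-i3-IRESWT-Gbetagamma ONE-GO is an 11.6 kb HIV-1-based lentiviral transfer plasmid built on the pLVX-IRES-Hygro backbone, designed to deliver a single-vector BRET biosensor of GPCR/G protein activity. It is propagated in E. coli through a high-copy ColE1/pUC-type origin with ampicillin selection (AmpR). The viral framework comprises two LTR regions flanking the cassette, the Ψ packaging signal with a partial gag sequence, the RRE for Rev-dependent nuclear export, the cPPT/CTS element, and a WPRE downstream of the payload to enhance transcript expression. No hygromycin resistance gene appears in the feature table, which suggests the backbone's marker was displaced by the biosensor cassette, so no mammalian selection marker is evident.

Expression is driven by the human synapsin I promoter, which confers neuron-specific transcription. The single transcript begins with a rat Gαi3 (GNAI3) open reading frame. This is followed by an EMCV IRES (the "IRESWT" in the name presumably indicates a wild-type version) that initiates translation of a second polyprotein. That polyprotein starts with a Src-derived myristoylation signal fused to a fragment of GRK3 and NanoLuc luciferase, giving a membrane-anchored BRET donor. After a T2A peptide come Gβ1 (GNB1), a Venus-type yellow fluorescent protein sequence (annotated as cp173Venus) and Gγ2 (GNG2), the last two catalogued as human. The table does not resolve how the Venus sequence is joined to or separated from Gβ1 and Gγ2. In sensors of this kind, receptor-driven dissociation of the heterotrimer frees fluorescently labelled Gβγ to bind the GRK3 fragment, raising BRET from NanoLuc. The construct is suited to measuring Gi3-coupled receptor activity in transduced neurons.
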