Features (pLannotate 1.2.2; 29 found; start..end, strand, type, name):
     74..174     +  CDS            Rev (fragment): human immunodeficiency virus 1 (HIV-1) Rev protein; rev; enhances nuclear export of unspliced and incompletely spliced viral mRNAs
    189..304     +  misc_feature   cPPT/CTS: central polypurine tract and central termination sequence of HIV-1 (lacking the first T)
    346..793     +  promoter       hSyn promoter: human synapsin I promoter; confers neuron-specific expression (Kügler et al., 2003)
    800..819     -  misc_feature   MCS (fragment): pBluescript multiple cloning site
    820..1881    +  CDS            Gnai3: GNAI3_RAT - Also known as Gnai-3. Experimental evidence at protein level: Swiss-Prot protein existence level 1. Heterotrimeric guanine nucleotide-binding proteins (G proteins) function as transducers downstream of G protein-coupled receptors (GPCRs) in numerous signaling cascades. The alpha chain contains the guanine nucleotide binding site and alternates between an active, GTP-bound state and an inactive, GDP-bound state. Signaling by an activated GPCR promotes GDP release and GTP binding. The alpha subunit has a low GTPase activity that converts bound GTP to GDP, thereby terminating the sign
   2006..2468    +  misc_feature   IRES: internal ribosome entry site (IRES) of the encephalomyocarditis virus (EMCV)
   2470..2490    +  CDS            myr: N-myristoylation signal from Src kinase (Pellman et al., 1985; Kaplan et al., 1988)
   2503..3084    +  CDS            GRK3 (fragment): ARBK2_HUMAN - Also known as ADRBK2, BARK2. Experimental evidence at protein level: Swiss-Prot protein existence level 1. Specifically phosphorylates the agonist-occupied form of the beta-adrenergic and closely related receptors. From Homo sapiens (Human).
   3097..3609    +  CDS            Nluc: NanoLuc® luciferase human codon-optimized
   3628..3671    +  CDS            T2A (fragment): 2A peptide from Thosea asigna virus capsid protein Eukaryotic ribosomes fail to insert a peptide bond between the Gly and Pro residues, yielding separate polypeptides.
   3673..4692    +  CDS            GNB1 (sequence partly withheld): GBB1_BOVIN - Experimental evidence at protein level: Swiss-Prot protein existence level 1. Guanine nucleotide-binding proteins (G proteins) are involved as a modulator or transducer in various transmembrane signaling systems. The beta and gamma chains are required for the GTPase activity, for replacement of GDP by GTP, and for G protein-effector interaction. From Bos taurus (Bovine).
   4753..5487    +  CDS            cp173Venus: circularly permuted form of the Venus yellow fluorescent protein (Nagai et al., 2004) efficient FRET acceptor for CFP
   5503..5715    +  CDS            GNG2 (sequence withheld): GBG2_BOVIN - Experimental evidence at protein level: Swiss-Prot protein existence level 1. Guanine nucleotide-binding proteins (G proteins) are involved as a modulator or transducer in various transmembrane signaling systems. The beta and gamma chains are required for the GTPase activity, for replacement of GDP by GTP, and for G protein-effector interaction. From Bos taurus (Bovine).
   5732..6320    +  misc_feature   WPRE: woodchuck hepatitis virus posttranscriptional regulatory element
   6337..6855    +  CDS            nef (fragment): NEF_HV1BR - Experimental evidence at protein level: Swiss-Prot protein existence level 1. Extracellular Nef protein targets CD4(+) T-lymphocytes for apoptosis by interacting with CXCR4 surface receptors (PubMed:14990729). From Human immunodeficiency virus type 1 group M subtype B (isolate BRU/LAI) (HIV-1).
   6903..7160    +  LTR            5' LTR (truncated): truncated 5' long terminal repeat (LTR) from HIV-1
   7310..7332    -  protein_bind   lac operator (fragment): The lac repressor binds to the lac operator to inhibit transcription in E. coli. This inhibition can be relieved by adding lactose or isopropyl-β-D-thiogalactopyranoside (IPTG). lac repressor encoded by lacI
   7336..7366    -  promoter       lac promoter: promoter for the E. coli lac operon
   7381..7402    -  protein_bind   CAP binding site: CAP binding activates transcription in the presence of cAMP. E. coli catabolite activator protein
   7415..7507    -  CDS            lacI (fragment): lac repressor; lacI; The lac repressor binds to the lac operator to inhibit transcription in E. coli. This inhibition can be relieved by adding lactose or isopropyl-β-D-thiogalactopyranoside (IPTG).
   7690..8278    -  rep_origin     ori: high-copy-number ColE1/pMB1/pBR322/pUC origin of replication
   8449..9309    -  CDS            AmpR: β-lactamase; bla; confers resistance to ampicillin, carbenicillin, and related antibiotics
   9310..9414    -  promoter       AmpR promoter: bla
   9462..9596    +  polyA_signal   SV40 poly(A) signal: SV40 polyadenylation signal
   9763..10092   +  CDS            nef (fragment): NEF_HV1BR - Experimental evidence at protein level: Swiss-Prot protein existence level 1. Extracellular Nef protein targets CD4(+) T-lymphocytes for apoptosis by interacting with CXCR4 surface receptors (PubMed:14990729). From Human immunodeficiency virus type 1 group M subtype B (isolate BRU/LAI) (HIV-1).
  10140..10397   +  LTR            5' LTR (truncated): truncated 5' long terminal repeat (LTR) from HIV-1
  10444..10569   +  misc_feature   HIV-1 Ψ: packaging signal of human immunodeficiency virus type 1
  10553..10891   +  CDS            HIV-1 gag (fragment): gag protein from human immunodeficiency virus 1; gag
  11066..11299   +  misc_feature   RRE: The Rev response element (RRE) of HIV-1 allows for Rev-dependent mRNA export from the nucleus to the cytoplasm.
>Addgene plasmid #204343 | pLVX-hSyn-Galpha-i3-IRESWT-Gbetagamma ONE-GO | addgene full sequence | sequence record 408625 | Addgene NGS Result
TTTAAGAATAGTTTTTGCTGTACTTTCTATAGTGAATAGAGTTAGGCAGGGATATTCACCATTATCGTTT
CAGACCCACCTCCCAACCCCGAGGGGACCCGACAGGCCCGAAGGAATAGAAGAAGAAGGTGGAGAGAGAG
ACAGAGACAGATCCATTCGATTAGTGAACGGATCTCGACGGTATCGCCTTTAAAAGAAAAGGGGGGATTG
GGGGGTACAGTGCAGGGGAAAGAATAGTAGACATAATAGCAACAGACATACAAACTAAAGAATTACAAAA
ACAAATTACAAAAATTCAAAATTTTCGGGTTTATTACAGGGACAGCAGAGATCCAGTTTATCGATAGTGC
AAGTGGGTTTTAGGACCAGGATGAGGCGGGGTGGGGGTGCCTACCTGACGACCGACCCCGACCCACTGGA
CAAGCACCCAACCCCCATTCCCCAAATTGCGCATCCCCTATCAGAGAGGGGGAGGGGAAACAGGATGCGG
CGAGGCGCGTGCGCACTGCCAGCTTCAGCACCGCGGACAGTGCCTTCGCCCCCGCCTGGCGGCGCGCGCC
ACCGCCGCCTCAGCACTGAAGGCGCGCTGACGTCACTCGCCGGTCCCCCGCAAACTCCCCTTCCCGGCCA
CCTTGGTCGCGTCCGCGCCGCCGCCGGCCCAGCCGGACCGCACCACGCGAGGCGCGAGATAGGGGGGCAC
GGGCGCGACCATCTGCGCTGCGGCGCCGGCGACTCAGCGCTGCCTCAGTCTGCGGTGGGCAGCGGAGGAG
TCGTGTCGTGCCTGAGAGCGCAGCTCGAGACTAGTTCTAGAGCGGCCGCATGGGCTGCACGTTGAGCGCC
GAGGACAAGGCGGCGGTGGAGCGGAGTAAGATGATCGACCGCAACTTGCGGGAGGACGGAGAGAAAGCGG
CCAAAGAAGTGAAGCTGCTGCTGCTCGGCGCTGGAGAATCTGGTAAAAGTACTATTGTGAAACAGATGAA
AATCATTCATGAGGATGGCTATTCCGAGGACGAGTGTAAGCAGTATAAAGTTGTCGTCTACAGCAATACC
ATTCAGTCCATCATTGCAATCATAAGAGCCATGGGACGGTTGAAGATTGATTTTGGGGAAGCTGCCAGAG
CGGATGATGCCCGACAGTTATTTGTTTTAGCTGGCAGTGCTGAGGAAGGAGTCATGACTTCAGAACTAGC
AGGCGTGATTAAACGTTTATGGCGAGATGGCGGGGTGCAGGCATGCTTCAGCAGGTCCAGGGAATATCAG
CTCAATGATTCTGCTTCATATTACCTAAATGATTTGGATAGAATATCCCAGACCAACTACATTCCAACTC
AGCAAGATGTTCTTCGGACGAGAGTGAAGACTACAGGCATTGTGGAGACCCACTTCACCTTCAAGGAGCT
CTACTTCAAAATGTTTGATGTAGGTGGCCAAAGATCCGAACGGAAAAAGTGGATCCACTGTTTTGAGGGA
GTGACAGCAATTATCTTTTGTGTGGCTCTCAGTGATTACGACCTTGTTCTGGCTGAGGACGAGGAAATGA
ACCGAATGCATGAAAGCATGAAATTGTTTGACAGCATTTGTAACAACAAATGGTTTACAGACACTTCAAT
CATTCTCTTCCTTAATAAGAAAGACCTTTTTGAGGAAAAAATAAAGAGGAGTCCATTAACAATCTGTTAT
CCAGAATACACAGGTTCCAATACGTACGAAGAGGCAGCTGCTTACATCCAGTGCCAGTTTGAAGATCTGA
ACCGAAGAAAGGACACCAAGGAGGTCTACACTCACTTTACCTGTGCCACTGACACCAAAAACGTGCAGTT
TGTTTTTGATGCTGTTACAGATGTCATCATTAAAAACAACTTAAAGGAATGTGGGCTTTACTGAGCGGCC
GCCGCCCCTCTCCCTCCCCCCCCCCTAACGTTACTGGCCGAAGCCGCTTGGAATAAGGCCGGTGTGCGTT
TGTCTATATGTTATTTTCCACCATATTGCCGTCTTTTGGCAATGTGAGGGCCCGGAAACCTGGCCCTGTC
TTCTTGACGAGCATTCCTAGGGGTCTTTCCCCTCTCGCCAAAGGAATGCAAGGTCTGTTGAATGTCGTGA
AGGAAGCAGTTCCTCTGGAAGCTTCTTGAAGACAAACAACGTCTGTAGCGACCCTTTGCAGGCAGCGGAA
CCCCCCACCTGGCGACAGGTGCCTCTGCGGCCAAAAGCCACGTGTATAAGATACACCTGCAAAGGCGGCA
CAACCCCAGTGCCACGTTGTGAGTTGGATAGTTGTGGAAAGAGTCAAATGGCTCTCCTCAAGCGTATTCA
ACAAGGGGCTGAAGGATGCCCAGAAGGTACCCCATTGTATGGGATCTGATCTGGGGCCTCGGTGCACATG
CTTTACATGTGTTTAGTCGAGGTTAAAAAAACGTCTAGGCCCCCCGAACCACGGGGACGTGGTTTTCCTT
TGAAAAACACGATGATAATATGGGGAGTAGCAAGAGCAAGACGTCGAATTCCGGAATCAAGCTTCTTGAT
TGCGACCAAGAACTCTACAAGAACTTCCCTCTGGTGATCTCTGAGCGCTGGCAGCAGGAAGTGGCGGAAA
CAGTTTATGAAGCAGTAAATGCAGACACGGATAAAATCGAGGCCAGGAAGAGAGCTAAAAATAAGCAGCT
TGGCCACGAAGAAGATTACGCCCTGGGAAGAGACTGCATCGTGCACGGGTACATGCTGAAGCTGGGGAAC
CCTTTCCTGACCCAGTGGCAGCGCCGCTATTTTTACCTCTTTCCGAACAGACTTGAGTGGAGAGGAGAAG
GCGAGTCGCGACAAAGTTTACTGACAATGGAACAGATTGTGTCCGTGGAAGAAACTCAGATTAAAGACAA
AAAGTGCATTTTGTTGAGAATAAAAGGAGGGAAGCAGTTCGTTTTGCAGTGTGAGAGTGACCCAGAGTTT
GTGCAGTGGAAGAAAGAGCTGACGGAGACATTCATGGAGGCCCAGCGGCTGCTACGGCGAGCCCCCAAGT
TCCTCAACAAATCCCGCTCAGCCGTCGTGGAACTCTCAAAGCCTCCCCTCTGCCATAGGAACAGCAACGG
CCTCGGAGGTGGATCCATGGTCTTCACACTCGAAGATTTCGTTGGGGACTGGCGACAGACAGCCGGCTAC
AACCTGGACCAAGTCCTTGAACAGGGAGGTGTGTCCAGTTTGTTTCAGAATCTCGGGGTGTCCGTAACTC
CGATCCAAAGGATTGTCCTGAGCGGTGAAAATGGGCTGAAGATCGACATCCATGTCATCATCCCGTATGA
AGGTCTGAGCGGCGACCAAATGGGCCAGATCGAAAAAATTTTTAAGGTGGTGTACCCTGTGGATGATCAT
CACTTTAAGGTGATCCTGCACTATGGCACACTGGTAATCGACGGGGTTACGCCGAACATGATCGACTATT
TCGGACGGCCGTATGAAGGCATCGCCGTGTTCGACGGCAAAAAGATCACTGTAACAGGGACCCTGTGGAA
CGGCAACAAAATTATCGACGAGCGCCTGATCAACCCCGACGGCTCCCTGCTGTTCCGAGTAACCATCAAC
GGAGTGACCGGCTGGCGGCTGTGCGAACGCATTCTGGCGGGATCAGGAGAAGGTAGAGGAAGTCTACTAA
CATGCGGGGACGTGGAGGAAAATCCCGGCCCAATGGGG
[1014 nt withheld, positions 3679-4692]
GAGGGCAGAGGAAGTCTTCTAACATGCGGTGACGTGGAGGAGAATCCCGGCCCTACCGGTATGGACGGCG
GCGTGCAGCTCGCCGACCACTACCAGCAGAACACCCCCATCGGCGACGGCCCCGTGCTGCTGCCCGACAA
CCACTACCTGAGCTACCAGTCCGCCCTGAGCAAAGACCCCAACGAGAAGCGCGATCACATGGTCCTGCTG
GAGTTCGTGACCGCCGCCGGGATCACTCTCGGCATGGACGAGCTGTACAAGGGTGGCAGCGGTGGCATGG
TGAGCAAGGGCGAGGAGCTGTTCACCGGGGTGGTGCCCATCCTGGTCGAGCTGGACGGCGACGTAAACGG
CCACAAGTTCAGCGTGTCCGGCGAGGGCGAGGGCGATGCCACCTACGGCAAGCTGACCCTGAAGCTGATC
TGCACCACCGGCAAGCTGCCCGTGCCCTGGCCCACCCTCGTGACCACCCTGGGCTACGGCCTGCAGTGCT
TCGCCCGCTACCCCGACCACATGAAGCAGCACGACTTCTTCAAGTCCGCCATGCCCGAAGGCTACGTCCA
GGAGCGCACCATCTTCTTCAAGGACGACGGCAACTACAAGACCCGCGCCGAGGTGAAGTTCGAGGGCGAC
ACCCTGGTGAACCGCATCGAGCTGAAGGGCATCGACTTCAAGGAGGACGGCAACATCCTGGGGCACAAGC
TGGAGTACAACTACAACAGCCACAACGTCTATATCACCGCCGACAAGCAGAAGAACGGCATCAAGGCCAA
CTTCAAGATCCGCCACAACATCGAGTCCGGACTCAGATCT
[213 nt withheld, positions 5503-5715]
TAAACGCGTCTGGAACAATCAACCTCTGGATTACAAAATTTGTGAAAGATTGACTGGTATTCTTAACTAT
GTTGCTCCTTTTACGCTATGTGGATACGCTGCTTTAATGCCTTTGTATCATGCTATTGCTTCCCGTATGG
CTTTCATTTTCTCCTCCTTGTATAAATCCTGGTTGCTGTCTCTTTATGAGGAGTTGTGGCCCGTTGTCAG
GCAACGTGGCGTGGTGTGCACTGTGTTTGCTGACGCAACCCCCACTGGTTGGGGCATTGCCACCACCTGT
CAGCTCCTTTCCGGGACTTTCGCTTTCCCCCTCCCTATTGCCACGGCGGAACTCATCGCCGCCTGCCTTG
CCCGCTGCTGGACAGGGGCTCGGCTGTTGGGCACTGACAATTCCGTGGTGTTGTCGGGGAAGCTGACGTC
CTTTCCATGGCTGCTCGCCTGTGTTGCCACCTGGATTCTGCGCGGGACGTCCTTCTGCTACGTCCCTTCG
GCCCTCAATCCAGCGGACCTTCCTTCCCGCGGCCTGCTGCCGGCTCTGCGGCCTCTTCCGCGTCTTCGCC
TTCGCCCTCAGACGAGTCGGATCTCCCTTTGGGCCGCCTCCCCGCCTGGAATTAATTCTGCAGTCGAGAC
CTAGAAAAACATGGAGCAATCACAAGTAGCAATACAGCAGCTACCAATGCTGATTGTGCCTGGCTAGAAG
CACAAGAGGAGGAGGAGGTGGGTTTTCCAGTCACACCTCAGGTACCTTTAAGACCAATGACTTACAAGGC
AGCTGTAGATCTTAGCCACTTTTTAAAAGAAAAGAGGGGACTGGAAGGGCTAATTCACTCCCAACGAAGA
CAAGATATCCTTGATCTGTGGATCTACCACACACAAGGCTACTTCCCTGATTAGCAGAACTACACACCAG
GGCCAGGGGTCAGATATCCACTGACCTTTGGATGGTGCTACAAGCTAGTACCAGTTGAGCCAGATAAGGT
AGAAGAGGCCAATAAAGGAGAGAACACCAGCTTGTTACACCCTGTGAGCCTGCATGGGATGGATGACCCG
GAGAGAGAAGTGTTAGAGTGGAGGTTTGACAGCCGCCTAGCATTTCATCACGTGGCCCGAGAGCTGCATC
CGGAGTACTTCAAGAACTGCTGATATCGAGCTTGCTACAAGGGACTTTCCGCTGGGGACTTTCCAGGGAG
GCGTGGCCTGGGCGGGACTGGGGAGTGGCGAGCCCTCAGATCCTGCATATAAGCAGCTGCTTTTTGCCTG
TACTGGGTCTCTCTGGTTAGACCAGATCTGAGCCTGGGAGCTCTCTGGCTAACTAGGGAACCCACTGCTT
AAGCCTCAATAAAGCTTGCCTTGAGTGCTTCAAGTAGTGTGTGCCCGTCTGTTGTGTGACTCTGGTAACT
AGAGATCCCTCAGACCCTTTTAGTCAGTGTGGAAAATCTCTAGCAGTAGTAGTTCATGTCATCTTATTAT
TCAGTATTTATAACTTGCAAAGAAATGAATATCAGAGAGTGAGAGGCCTTGACATTGCTAGCGTTTACCG
TCGACCTCTAGCTAGAGCTTGGCGTAATCATGGTCATAGCTGTTTCCTGTGTGAAATTGTTATCCGCTCA
CAATTCCACACAACATACGAGCCGGAAGCATAAAGTGTAAAGCCTGGGGTGCCTAATGAGTGAGCTAACT
CACATTAATTGCGTTGCGCTCACTGCCCGCTTTCCAGTCGGGAAACCTGTCGTGCCAGCTGCATTAATGA
ATCGGCCAACGCGCGGGGAGAGGCGGTTTGCGTATTGGGCGCTCTTCCGCTTCCTCGCTCACTGACTCGC
TGCGCTCGGTCGTTCGGCTGCGGCGAGCGGTATCAGCTCACTCAAAGGCGGTAATACGGTTATCCACAGA
ATCAGGGGATAACGCAGGAAAGAACATGTGAGCAAAAGGCCAGCAAAAGGCCAGGAACCGTAAAAAGGCC
GCGTTGCTGGCGTTTTTCCATAGGCTCCGCCCCCCTGACGAGCATCACAAAAATCGACGCTCAAGTCAGA
GGTGGCGAAACCCGACAGGACTATAAAGATACCAGGCGTTTCCCCCTGGAAGCTCCCTCGTGCGCTCTCC
TGTTCCGACCCTGCCGCTTACCGGATACCTGTCCGCCTTTCTCCCTTCGGGAAGCGTGGCGCTTTCTCAT
AGCTCACGCTGTAGGTATCTCAGTTCGGTGTAGGTCGTTCGCTCCAAGCTGGGCTGTGTGCACGAACCCC
CCGTTCAGCCCGACCGCTGCGCCTTATCCGGTAACTATCGTCTTGAGTCCAACCCGGTAAGACACGACTT
ATCGCCACTGGCAGCAGCCACTGGTAACAGGATTAGCAGAGCGAGGTATGTAGGCGGTGCTACAGAGTTC
TTGAAGTGGTGGCCTAACTACGGCTACACTAGAAGAACAGTATTTGGTATCTGCGCTCTGCTGAAGCCAG
TTACCTTCGGAAAAAGAGTTGGTAGCTCTTGATCCGGCAAACAAACCACCGCTGGTAGCGGTGGTTTTTT
TGTTTGCAAGCAGCAGATTACGCGCAGAAAAAAAGGATCTCAAGAAGATCCTTTGATCTTTTCTACGGGG
TCTGACGCTCAGTGGAACGAAAACTCACGTTAAGGGATTTTGGTCATGAGATTATCAAAAAGGATCTTCA
CCTAGATCCTTTTAAATTAAAAATGAAGTTTTAAATCAATCTAAAGTATATATGAGTAAACTTGGTCTGA
CAGTTACCAATGCTTAATCAGTGAGGCACCTATCTCAGCGATCTGTCTATTTCGTTCATCCATAGTTGCC
TGACTCCCCGTCGTGTAGATAACTACGATACGGGAGGGCTTACCATCTGGCCCCAGTGCTGCAATGATAC
CGCGAGACCCACGCTCACCGGCTCCAGATTTATCAGCAATAAACCAGCCAGCCGGAAGGGCCGAGCGCAG
AAGTGGTCCTGCAACTTTATCCGCCTCCATCCAGTCTATTAATTGTTGCCGGGAAGCTAGAGTAAGTAGT
TCGCCAGTTAATAGTTTGCGCAACGTTGTTGCCATTGCTACAGGCATCGTGGTGTCACGCTCGTCGTTTG
GTATGGCTTCATTCAGCTCCGGTTCCCAACGATCAAGGCGAGTTACATGATCCCCCATGTTGTGCAAAAA
AGCGGTTAGCTCCTTCGGTCCTCCGATCGTTGTCAGAAGTAAGTTGGCCGCAGTGTTATCACTCATGGTT
ATGGCAGCACTGCATAATTCTCTTACTGTCATGCCATCCGTAAGATGCTTTTCTGTGACTGGTGAGTACT
CAACCAAGTCATTCTGAGAATAGTGTATGCGGCGACCGAGTTGCTCTTGCCCGGCGTCAATACGGGATAA
TACCGCGCCACATAGCAGAACTTTAAAAGTGCTCATCATTGGAAAACGTTCTTCGGGGCGAAAACTCTCA
AGGATCTTACCGCTGTTGAGATCCAGTTCGATGTAACCCACTCGTGCACCCAACTGATCTTCAGCATCTT
TTACTTTCACCAGCGTTTCTGGGTGAGCAAAAACAGGAAGGCAAAATGCCGCAAAAAAGGGAATAAGGGC
GACACGGAAATGTTGAATACTCATACTCTTCCTTTTTCAATATTATTGAAGCATTTATCAGGGTTATTGT
CTCATGAGCGGATACATATTTGAATGTATTTAGAAAAATAAACAAATAGGGGTTCCGCGCACATTTCCCC
GAAAAGTGCCACCTGACGTCGACGGATCGGGAGATCAACTTGTTTATTGCAGCTTATAATGGTTACAAAT
AAAGCAATAGCATCACAAATTTCACAAATAAAGCATTTTTTTCACTGCATTCTAGTTGTGGTTTGTCCAA
ACTCATCAATGTATCTTATCATGTCTGGATCAACTGGATAACTCAAGCTAACCAAAATCATCCCAAACTT
CCCACCCCATACCCTATTACCACTGCCAATTACCTGTGGTTTCATTTACTCTAAACCTGTGATTCCTCTG
AATTATTTTCATTTTAAAGAAATTGTATTTGTTAAATATGTACTACAAACTTAGTAGTTGGAAGGGCTAA
TTCACTCCCAAAGAAGACAAGATATCCTTGATCTGTGGATCTACCACACACAAGGCTACTTCCCTGATTA
GCAGAACTACACACCAGGGCCAGGGGTCAGATATCCACTGACCTTTGGATGGTGCTACAAGCTAGTACCA
GTTGAGCCAGATAAGGTAGAAGAGGCCAATAAAGGAGAGAACACCAGCTTGTTACACCCTGTGAGCCTGC
ATGGGATGGATGACCCGGAGAGAGAAGTGTTAGAGTGGAGGTTTGACAGCCGCCTAGCATTTCATCACGT
GGCCCGAGAGCTGCATCCGGAGTACTTCAAGAACTGCTGATATCGAGCTTGCTACAAGGGACTTTCCGCT
GGGGACTTTCCAGGGAGGCGTGGCCTGGGCGGGACTGGGGAGTGGCGAGCCCTCAGATCCTGCATATAAG
CAGCTGCTTTTTGCCTGTACTGGGTCTCTCTGGTTAGACCAGATCTGAGCCTGGGAGCTCTCTGGCTAAC
TAGGGAACCCACTGCTTAAGCCTCAATAAAGCTTGCCTTGAGTGCTTCAAGTAGTGTGTGCCCGTCTGTT
GTGTGACTCTGGTAACTAGAGATCCCTCAGACCCTTTTAGTCAGTGTGGAAAATCTCTAGCAGTGGCGCC
CGAACAGGGACTTGAAAGCGAAAGGGAAACCAGAGGAGCTCTCTCGACGCAGGACTCGGCTTGCTGAAGC
GCGCACGGCAAGAGGCGAGGGGCGGCGACTGGTGAGTACGCCAAAAATTTTGACTAGCGGAGGCTAGAAG
GAGAGAGATGGGTGCGAGAGCGTCAGTATTAAGCGGGGGAGAATTAGATCGCGATGGGAAAAAATTCGGT
TAAGGCCAGGGGGAAAGAAAAAATATAAATTAAAACATATAGTATGGGCAAGCAGGGAGCTAGAACGATT
CGCAGTTAATCCTGGCCTGTTAGAAACATCAGAAGGCTGTAGACAAATACTGGGACAGCTACAACCATCC
CTTCAGACAGGATCAGAAGAACTTAGATCATTATATAATACAGTAGCAACCCTCTATTGTGTGCATCAAA
GGATAGAGATAAAAGACACCAAGGAAGCTTTAGACAAGATAGAGGAAGAGCAAAACAAAAGTAAGACCAC
CGCACAGCAAGCGGCCGGCCGCTGATCTTCAGACCTGGAGGAGGAGATATGAGGGACAATTGGAGAAGTG
AATTATATAAATATAAAGTAGTAAAAATTGAACCATTAGGAGTAGCACCCACCAAGGCAAAGAGAAGAGT
GGTGCAGAGAGAAAAAAGAGCAGTGGGAATAGGAGCTTTGTTCCTTGGGTTCTTGGGAGCAGCAGGAAGC
ACTATGGGCGCAGCGTCAATGACGCTGACGGTACAGGCCAGACAATTATTGTCTGGTATAGTGCAGCAGC
AGAACAATTTGCTGAGGGCTATTGAGGCGCAACAGCATCTGTTGCAACTCACAGTCTGGGGCATCAAGCA
GCTCCAGGCAAGAATCCTGGCTGTGGAAAGATACCTAAAGGATCAACAGCTCCTGGGGATTTGGGGTTGC
TCTGGAAAACTCATTTGCACCACTGCTGTGCCTTGGAATGCTAGTTGGAGTAATAAATCTCTGGAACAGA
TTTGGAATCACACGACCTGGATGGAGTGGGACAGAGAAATTAACAATTACACAAGCTTAATACACTCCTT
AATTGAAGAATCGCAAAACCAGCAAGAAAAGAATGAACAAGAATTATTGGAATTAGATAAATGGGCAAGT
TTGTGGAATTGGTTTAACATAACAAATTGGCTGTGGTATATAAAATTATTCATAATGATAGTAGGAGGCT
TGGTAGG
